LOCUS       Exported 5316 bp ds-DNA circular SYN 13-MAY-2021
DEFINITION  Allows for transcription of TDP-43 mRNA for injection into zebrafish
            embryos for BiFC assays.
ACCESSION   .
VERSION     .
KEYWORDS    pCS2plus-TDP-43
SOURCE      synthetic DNA construct
  ORGANISM  synthetic DNA construct
REFERENCE   1 (bases 1 to 5316)
  AUTHORS   Don EK, Maschirow A, Radford RAW, Scherer NM, Vidal-Itriago A, Hogan
            A, Maurel C, Formella I, Stoddart JJ, Hall TE, Lee A, Shi B , Cole
            NJ, Laird AS, Badrock AP, Chung RS, Morsch M
  TITLE     In Vivo Validation of Bimolecular Fluorescence Complementation
            (BiFC) to Investigate Aggregate Formation in Amyotrophic Lateral
            Sclerosis (ALS)
  JOURNAL   bioRxiv
REFERENCE   2 (bases 1 to 5316)
  AUTHORS   .
  TITLE     Direct Submission
  JOURNAL   Exported May 13, 2021 from SnapGene Server 1.1.58
            http://www.snapgene.com
FEATURES             Location/Qualifiers
     source          1..5316
                     /organism="synthetic DNA construct"
                     /mol_type="other DNA"
     promoter        35..53
                     /label=SP6 promoter
                     /note="promoter for bacteriophage SP6 RNA polymerase"
     primer_bind     35..52
                     /label=SP6
                     /note="SP6 promoter, forward primer"
     promoter        complement(1346..1363)
                     /label=T7 promoter
                     /note="promoter for bacteriophage T7 RNA polymerase"
     polyA_signal    1368..1502
                     /label=SV40 poly(A) signal
                     /note="SV40 polyadenylation signal"
     primer_bind     complement(1392..1411)
                     /label=EBV-rev
                     /note="SV40 polyA terminator, reverse primer"
     primer_bind     1446..1465
                     /label=SV40pA-R
                     /note="SV40 polyA, reverse primer"
     primer_bind     complement(1615..1635)
                     /label=T3
                     /note="T3 promoter, forward primer"
     promoter        complement(1615..1633)
                     /label=T3 promoter
                     /note="promoter for bacteriophage T3 RNA polymerase"
     primer_bind     complement(1654..1670)
                     /label=M13 rev
                     /note="common sequencing primer, one of multiple similar
                     variants"
     primer_bind     complement(1654..1670)
                     /label=M13 Reverse
                     /note="In lacZ gene. Also called M13-rev"
     primer_bind     complement(1667..1689)
                     /label=M13/pUC Reverse
                     /note="In lacZ gene"
     protein_bind    1678..1694
                     /label=lac operator
                     /bound_moiety="lac repressor encoded by lacI"
                     /note="The lac repressor binds to the lac operator to
                     inhibit transcription in E. coli. This inhibition can be
                     relieved by adding lactose or
                     isopropyl-beta-D-thiogalactopyranoside (IPTG)."
     promoter        complement(1702..1732)
                     /label=lac promoter
                     /note="promoter for the E. coli lac operon"
     protein_bind    1747..1768
                     /label=CAP binding site
                     /bound_moiety="E. coli catabolite activator protein"
                     /note="CAP binding activates transcription in the presence
                     of cAMP."
     primer_bind     complement(1885..1902)
                     /label=L4440
                     /note="L4440 vector, forward primer"
     rep_origin      complement(2056..2644)
                     /direction=LEFT
                     /label=ori
                     /note="high-copy-number ColE1/pMB1/pBR322/pUC origin of
                     replication"
     primer_bind     complement(2136..2155)
                     /label=pBR322ori-F
                     /note="pBR322 origin, forward primer"
     CDS             complement(2815..3675)
                     /codon_start=1
                     /gene="bla"
                     /product="beta-lactamase"
                     /label=AmpR
                     /note="confers resistance to ampicillin, carbenicillin, and
                     related antibiotics"
                     /translation="MSIQHFRVALIPFFAAFCLPVFAHPETLVKVKDAEDQLGARVGYI
                     ELDLNSGKILESFRPEERFPMMSTFKVLLCGAVLSRIDAGQEQLGRRIHYSQNDLVEYS
                     PVTEKHLTDGMTVRELCSAAITMSDNTAANLLLTTIGGPKELTAFLHNMGDHVTRLDRW
                     EPELNEAIPNDERDTTMPVAMATTLRKLLTGELLTLASRQQLIDWMEADKVAGPLLRSA
                     LPAGWFIADKSGAGERGSRGIIAALGPDGKPSRIVVIYTTGSQATMDERNRQIAEIGAS
                     LIKHW"
     primer_bind     3438..3457
                     /label=Amp-R
                     /note="Ampicillin resistance gene, reverse primer"
     promoter        complement(3676..3780)
                     /gene="bla"
                     /label=AmpR promoter
     rep_origin      complement(3806..4261)
                     /direction=LEFT
                     /label=f1 ori
                     /note="f1 bacteriophage origin of replication; arrow
                     indicates direction of (+) strand synthesis"
     primer_bind     complement(3943..3964)
                     /label=F1ori-F
                     /note="F1 origin, forward primer"
     primer_bind     4155..4174
                     /label=F1ori-R
                     /note="F1 origin, reverse primer"
     promoter        4339..5316
                     /label=CMV IE94 promoter
                     /note="enhancer/promoter region of simian cytomegalovirus
                     major immediate early transcription unit IE94"
ORIGIN
        1 cgccattctg cctggggacg tcggagcaag cttgatttag gtgacactat agaatacaag
       61 ctacttgttc tttttgcagg atccgccgcc accatgtctg aatatattcg ggtaaccgaa
      121 gatgagaacg atgagcccat tgaaatacca tcggaagacg atgggacggt gctgctctcc
      181 acggttacag cccagtttcc aggggcgtgt gggcttcgct acaggaatcc agtgtctcag
      241 tgtatgagag gtgtccggct ggtagaagga attctgcatg ccccagatgc tggctgggga
      301 aatctggtgt atgttgtcaa ctatccaaaa gataacaaaa gaaaaatgga tgagacagat
      361 gcttcatcag cagtgaaagt gaaaagagca gtccagaaaa catccgattt aatagtgttg
      421 ggtctcccat ggaaaacaac cgaacaggac ctgaaagagt attttagtac ctttggagaa
      481 gttcttatgg tgcaggtcaa gaaagatctt aagactggtc attcaaaggg gtttggcttt
      541 gttcgtttta cggaatatga aacacaagtg aaagtaatgt cacagcgaca tatgatagat
      601 ggacgatggt gtgactgcaa acttcctaat tctaagcaaa gccaagatga gcctttgaga
      661 agcagaaaag tgtttgtggg gcgctgtaca gaggacatga ctgaggatga gctgcgggag
      721 ttcttctctc agtacgggga tgtgatggat gtcttcatcc ccaagccatt cagggccttt
      781 gcctttgtta catttgcaga tgatcagatt gcgcagtctc tttgtggaga ggacttgatc
      841 attaaaggaa tcagcgttca tatatccaat gccgaaccta agcacaatag caatagacag
      901 ttagaaagaa gtggaagatt tggtggtaat ccaggtggct ttgggaatca gggtggattt
      961 ggtaatagca gagggggtgg agctggtttg ggaaacaatc aaggtagtaa tatgggtggt
     1021 gggatgaact ttggtgcgtt cagcattaat ccagccatga tggctgccgc ccaggcagca
     1081 ctacagagca gttggggtat gatgggcatg ttagccagcc agcagaacca gtcaggccca
     1141 tcgggtaata accaaaacca aggcaacatg cagagggagc caaaccaggc cttcggttct
     1201 ggaaataact cttatagtgg ctctaattct ggtgcagcaa ttggttgggg atcagcatcc
     1261 aatgcagggt cgggcagtgg ttttaatgga ggctttggct caagcatgga ttctaagtct
     1321 tctggctggg gaatgtagtc tagaactata gtgagtcgta ttacgtagat ccagacatga
     1381 taagatacat tgatgagttt ggacaaacca caactagaat gcagtgaaaa aaatgcttta
     1441 tttgtgaaat ttgtgatgct attgctttat ttgtaaccat tataagctgc aataaacaag
     1501 ttaacaacaa caattgcatt cattttatgt ttcaggttca gggggaggtg tgggaggttt
     1561 tttaattcgc ggccgcggcg ccaatgcatt gggcccggta cccagctttt gttcccttta
     1621 gtgagggtta attgcgcgct tggcgtaatc atggtcatag ctgtttcctg tgtgaaattg
     1681 ttatccgctc acaattccac acaacatacg agccgggagc ataaagtgta aagcctgggg
     1741 tgcctaatga gtgagctaac tcacattaat tgcgttgcgc tcactgcccg ctttccagtc
     1801 gggaaacctg tcgtgccagc tgcattaatg aatcggccaa cgcgcgggga gaggcggttt
     1861 gcgtattggg cgctcttccg cttcctcgct cactgactcg ctgcgctcgg tcgttcggct
     1921 gcggcgagcg gtatcagctc actcaaaggc ggtaatacgg ttatccacag aatcagggga
     1981 taacgcagga aagaacatgt gagcaaaagg ccagcaaaag gccaggaacc gtaaaaaggc
     2041 cgcgttgctg gcgtttttcc ataggctccg cccccctgac gagcatcaca aaaatcgacg
     2101 ctcaagtcag aggtggcgaa acccgacagg actataaaga taccaggcgt ttccccctgg
     2161 aagctccctc gtgcgctctc ctgttccgac cctgccgctt accggatacc tgtccgcctt
     2221 tctcccttcg ggaagcgtgg cgctttctca tagctcacgc tgtaggtatc tcagttcggt
     2281 gtaggtcgtt cgctccaagc tgggctgtgt gcacgaaccc cccgttcagc ccgaccgctg
     2341 cgccttatcc ggtaactatc gtcttgagtc caacccggta agacacgact tatcgccact
     2401 ggcagcagcc actggtaaca ggattagcag agcgaggtat gtaggcggtg ctacagagtt
     2461 cttgaagtgg tggcctaact acggctacac tagaagaaca gtatttggta tctgcgctct
     2521 gctgaagcca gttaccttcg gaaaaagagt tggtagctct tgatccggca aacaaaccac
     2581 cgctggtagc ggtggttttt ttgtttgcaa gcagcagatt acgcgcagaa aaaaaggatc
     2641 tcaagaagat cctttgatct tttctacggg gtctgacgct cagtggaacg aaaactcacg
     2701 ttaagggatt ttggtcatga gattatcaaa aaggatcttc acctagatcc ttttaaatta
     2761 aaaatgaagt tttaaatcaa tctaaagtat atatgagtaa acttggtctg acagttacca
     2821 atgcttaatc agtgaggcac ctatctcagc gatctgtcta tttcgttcat ccatagttgc
     2881 ctgactcccc gtcgtgtaga taactacgat acgggagggc ttaccatctg gccccagtgc
     2941 tgcaatgata ccgcgagacc cacgctcacc ggctccagat ttatcagcaa taaaccagcc
     3001 agccggaagg gccgagcgca gaagtggtcc tgcaacttta tccgcctcca tccagtctat
     3061 taattgttgc cgggaagcta gagtaagtag ttcgccagtt aatagtttgc gcaacgttgt
     3121 tgccattgct acaggcatcg tggtgtcacg ctcgtcgttt ggtatggctt cattcagctc
     3181 cggttcccaa cgatcaaggc gagttacatg atcccccatg ttgtgcaaaa aagcggttag
     3241 ctccttcggt cctccgatcg ttgtcagaag taagttggcc gcagtgttat cactcatggt
     3301 tatggcagca ctgcataatt ctcttactgt catgccatcc gtaagatgct tttctgtgac
     3361 tggtgagtac tcaaccaagt cattctgaga atagtgtatg cggcgaccga gttgctcttg
     3421 cccggcgtca atacgggata ataccgcgcc acatagcaga actttaaaag tgctcatcat
     3481 tggaaaacgt tcttcggggc gaaaactctc aaggatctta ccgctgttga gatccagttc
     3541 gatgtaaccc actcgtgcac ccaactgatc ttcagcatct tttactttca ccagcgtttc
     3601 tgggtgagca aaaacaggaa ggcaaaatgc cgcaaaaaag ggaataaggg cgacacggaa
     3661 atgttgaata ctcatactct tcctttttca atattattga agcatttatc agggttattg
     3721 tctcatgagc ggatacatat ttgaatgtat ttagaaaaat aaacaaatag gggttccgcg
     3781 cacatttccc cgaaaagtgc cacctaaatt gtaagcgtta atattttgtt aaaattcgcg
     3841 ttaaattttt gttaaatcag ctcatttttt aaccaatagg ccgaaatcgg caaaatccct
     3901 tataaatcaa aagaatagac cgagataggg ttgagtgttg ttccagtttg gaacaagagt
     3961 ccactattaa agaacgtgga ctccaacgtc aaaggnnnnn nnnnnnnnnn nnnnnnnnnn
     4021 nnnnnnnnnn nnnnnnnnnn nnnntnnnnn nnnnnnnnnn nnnnnnnnnn nnnnnnnnnn
     4081 nnnnnnnnnn nnnnnnnnnn nnnnnnnnnn nnnnnnnnnn nnnnnnnnnn nnnnnngnnn
     4141 nnnnnnnnnn nnnnnnnnnn nnnnnnnnnn nnnnnnnnnn nnnnnnnnnn nnnnnnnnnn
     4201 nnnnnnnnnn nnnnnnnnnn nnnnnnnnnn nnnnnnnnnn nnnnnnnnnn nnnnnnnnnn
     4261 ncccattcgc cattcaggct gcgcaactgt tgggaagggc gatcggtgcg ggcctcttcg
     4321 ctattacgcc agtcgaccgc caattcaata tggcgtatat ggactcatgc caattcaata
     4381 tggtggatct ggacctgtgc caattcaata tggcgtatat ggactcgtgc caattcaata
     4441 tggtggatct ggaccccagc caattcaata tggcggactt ggcaccatgc caattcaata
     4501 tggcggacct ggcactgtgc caactgggga ggggtctact tggcacggtg ccaagtttga
     4561 ggaggggtct tggccctgtg ccaagtccgc catattgaat tggcatggtg ccaataatgg
     4621 cggccatatt ggctatatgc caggatcaat atataggcaa tatccaatat ggccctatgc
     4681 caatatggct attggccagg ttcaatacta tgtattggcc ctatgccata tagtattcca
     4741 tatatgggtt ttcctattga cgtagatagc ccctcccaat gggcggtccc atataccata
     4801 tatggggctt cctaataccg cccatagcca ctcccccatt gacgtcaatg gtctctatat
     4861 atggtctttc ctattgacgt catatgggcg gtcctattga cgtatatggc gcctccccca
     4921 ttgacgtcaa ttacggtaaa tggcccgcct ggctcaatgc ccattgacgt caataggacc
     4981 acccaccatt gacgtcaatg ggatggctca ttgcccattc atatccgttc tcacgccccc
     5041 tattgacgtc aatgacggta aatggcccac ttggcagtac atcaatatct attaatagta
     5101 acttggcaag tacattacta ttggaagtac gccagggtac attggcagta ctcccattga
     5161 cgtcaatggc ggtaaatggc ccgcgatggc tgccaagtac atccccattg acgtcaatgg
     5221 ggaggggcaa tgacgcaaat gggcgttcca ttgacgtaaa tgggcggtag gcgtgcctaa
     5281 tgggaggtct atataagcaa tgctcgttta gggaac
//
