>Addgene plasmid #162608 | pCS2plus-TDP-43 | depositor full sequence | sequence record 315183 | pCS2plus-TDP-43 sequence 5319 bps
CGCCATTCTGCCTGGGGACGTCGGAGCAAGCTTGATTTAGGTGACACTATAGAATACAAGCTACTTGTTC
TTTTTGCAGGATCCGCCGCCACCATGTCTGAATATATTCGGGTAACCGAAGATGAGAACGATGAGCCCAT
TGAAATACCATCGGAAGACGATGGGACGGTGCTGCTCTCCACGGTTACAGCCCAGTTTCCAGGGGCGTGT
GGGCTTCGCTACAGGAATCCAGTGTCTCAGTGTATGAGAGGTGTCCGGCTGGTAGAAGGAATTCTGCATG
CCCCAGATGCTGGCTGGGGAAATCTGGTGTATGTTGTCAACTATCCAAAAGATAACAAAAGAAAAATGGA
TGAGACAGATGCTTCATCAGCAGTGAAAGTGAAAAGAGCAGTCCAGAAAACATCCGATTTAATAGTGTTG
GGTCTCCCATGGAAAACAACCGAACAGGACCTGAAAGAGTATTTTAGTACCTTTGGAGAAGTTCTTATGG
TGCAGGTCAAGAAAGATCTTAAGACTGGTCATTCAAAGGGGTTTGGCTTTGTTCGTTTTACGGAATATGA
AACACAAGTGAAAGTAATGTCACAGCGACATATGATAGATGGACGATGGTGTGACTGCAAACTTCCTAAT
TCTAAGCAAAGCCAAGATGAGCCTTTGAGAAGCAGAAAAGTGTTTGTGGGGCGCTGTACAGAGGACATGA
CTGAGGATGAGCTGCGGGAGTTCTTCTCTCAGTACGGGGATGTGATGGATGTCTTCATCCCCAAGCCATT
CAGGGCCTTTGCCTTTGTTACATTTGCAGATGATCAGATTGCGCAGTCTCTTTGTGGAGAGGACTTGATC
ATTAAAGGAATCAGCGTTCATATATCCAATGCCGAACCTAAGCACAATAGCAATAGACAGTTAGAAAGAA
GTGGAAGATTTGGTGGTAATCCAGGTGGCTTTGGGAATCAGGGTGGATTTGGTAATAGCAGAGGGGGTGG
AGCTGGTTTGGGAAACAATCAAGGTAGTAATATGGGTGGTGGGATGAACTTTGGTGCGTTCAGCATTAAT
CCAGCCATGATGGCTGCCGCCCAGGCAGCACTACAGAGCAGTTGGGGTATGATGGGCATGTTAGCCAGCC
AGCAGAACCAGTCAGGCCCATCGGGTAATAACCAAAACCAAGGCAACATGCAGAGGGAGCCAAACCAGGC
CTTCGGTTCTGGAAATAACTCTTATAGTGGCTCTAATTCTGGTGCAGCAATTGGTTGGGGATCAGCATCC
AATGCAGGGTCGGGCAGTGGTTTTAATGGAGGCTTTGGCTCAAGCATGGATTCTAAGTCTTCTGGCTGGG
GAATGTAGTCTAGAACTATAGTGAGTCGTATTACGTAGATCCAGACATGATAAGATACATTGATGAGTTT
GGACAAACCACAACTAGAATGCAGTGAAAAAAATGCTTTATTTGTGAAATTTGTGATGCTATTGCTTTAT
TTGTAACCATTATAAGCTGCAATAAACAAGTTAACAACAACAATTGCATTCATTTTATGTTTCAGGTTCA
GGGGGAGGTGTGGGAGGTTTTTTAATTCGCGGCCGCGGCGCCAATGCATTGGGCCCGGTACCCAGCTTTT
GTTCCCTTTAGTGAGGGTTAATTGCGCGCTTGGCGTAATCATGGTCATAGCTGTTTCCTGTGTGAAATTG
TTATCCGCTCACAATTCCACACAACATACGAGCCGGAAGCATAAAGTGTAAAGCCTGGGGTGCCTAATGA
GTGAGCTAACTCACATTAATTGCGTTGCGCTCACTGCCCGCTTTCCAGTCGGGAAACCTGTCGTGCCAGC
TGCATTAATGAATCGGCCAACGCGCGGGGAGAGGCGGTTTGCGTATTGGGCGCTCTTCCGCTTCCTCGCT
CACTGACTCGCTGCGCTCGGTCGTTCGGCTGCGGCGAGCGGTATCAGCTCACTCAAAGGCGGTAATACGG
TTATCCACAGAATCAGGGGATAACGCAGGAAAGAACATGTGAGCAAAAGGCCAGCAAAAGGCCAGGAACC
GTAAAAAGGCCGCGTTGCTGGCGTTTTTCCATAGGCTCCGCCCCCCTGACGAGCATCACAAAAATCGACG
CTCAAGTCAGAGGTGGCGAAACCCGACAGGACTATAAAGATACCAGGCGTTTCCCCCTGGAAGCTCCCTC
GTGCGCTCTCCTGTTCCGACCCTGCCGCTTACCGGATACCTGTCCGCCTTTCTCCCTTCGGGAAGCGTGG
CGCTTTCTCATAGCTCACGCTGTAGGTATCTCAGTTCGGTGTAGGTCGTTCGCTCCAAGCTGGGCTGTGT
GCACGAACCCCCCGTTCAGCCCGACCGCTGCGCCTTATCCGGTAACTATCGTCTTGAGTCCAACCCGGTA
AGACACGACTTATCGCCACTGGCAGCAGCCACTGGTAACAGGATTAGCAGAGCGAGGTATGTAGGCGGTG
CTACAGAGTTCTTGAAGTGGTGGCCTAACTACGGCTACACTAGAAGGACAGTATTTGGTATCTGCGCTCT
GCTGAAGCCAGTTACCTTCGGAAAAAGAGTTGGTAGCTCTTGATCCGGCAAACAAACCACCGCTGGTAGC
GGTGGTTTTTTTGTTTGCAAGCAGCAGATTACGCGCAGAAAAAAAGGATCTCAAGAAGATCCTTTGATCT
TTTCTACGGGGTCTGACGCTCAGTGGAACGAAAACTCACGTTAAGGGATTTTGGTCATGAGATTATCAAA
AAGGATCTTCACCTAGATCCTTTTAAATTAAAAATGAAGTTTTAAATCAATCTAAAGTATATATGAGTAA
ACTTGGTCTGACAGTTACCAATGCTTAATCAGTGAGGCACCTATCTCAGCGATCTGTCTATTTCGTTCAT
CCATAGTTGCCTGACTCCCCGTCGTGTAGATAACTACGATACGGGAGGGCTTACCATCTGGCCCCAGTGC
TGCAATGATACCGCGAGACCCACGCTCACCGGCTCCAGATTTATCAGCAATAAACCAGCCAGCCGGAAGG
GCCGAGCGCAGAAGTGGTCCTGCAACTTTATCCGCCTCCATCCAGTCTATTAATTGTTGCCGGGAAGCTA
GAGTAAGTAGTTCGCCAGTTAATAGTTTGCGCAACGTTGTTGCCATTGCTACAGGCATCGTGGTGTCACG
CTCGTCGTTTGGTATGGCTTCATTCAGCTCCGGTTCCCAACGATCAAGGCGAGTTACATGATCCCCCATG
TTGTGCAAAAAAGCGGTTAGCTCCTTCGGTCCTCCGATCGTTGTCAGAAGTAAGTTGGCCGCAGTGTTAT
CACTCATGGTTATGGCAGCACTGCATAATTCTCTTACTGTCATGCCATCCGTAAGATGCTTTTCTGTGAC
TGGTGAGTACTCAACCAAGTCATTCTGAGAATAGTGTATGCGGCGACCGAGTTGCTCTTGCCCGGCGTCA
ATACGGGATAATACCGCGCCACATAGCAGAACTTTAAAAGTGCTCATCATTGGAAAACGTTCTTCGGGGC
GAAAACTCTCAAGGATCTTACCGCTGTTGAGATCCAGTTCGATGTAACCCACTCGTGCACCCAACTGATC
TTCAGCATCTTTTACTTTCACCAGCGTTTCTGGGTGAGCAAAAACAGGAAGGCAAAATGCCGCAAAAAAG
GGAATAAGGGCGACACGGAAATGTTGAATACTCATACTCTTCCTTTTTCAATATTATTGAAGCATTTATC
AGGGTTATTGTCTCATGAGCGGATACATATTTGAATGTATTTAGAAAAATAAACAAATAGGGGTTCCGCG
CACATTTCCCCGAAAAGTGCCACCTAAATTGTAAGCGTTAATATTTTGTTAAAATTCGCGTTAAATTTTT
GTTAAATCAGCTCATTTTTTAACCAATAGGCCGAAATCGGCAAAATCCCTTATAAATCAAAAGAATAGAC
CGAGATAGGGTTGAGTGTTGTTCCAGTTTGGAACAAGAGTCCACTATTAAAGAACGTGGACTCCAACGTC
AAAGG
[49 nt withheld, positions 3996-4044]
T
[91 nt withheld, positions 4046-4136]
G
[124 nt withheld, positions 4138-4261]
CCCATTCGCCATTCAGGCTGCGCAACTGTTGGGAAGGGCGATCGGTGCGGGCCTCTTCGCTATTACGCCA
GTCGACCATAGCCAATTCAATATGGCGTATATGGACTCATGCCAATTCAATATGGTGGATCTGGACCTGT
GCCAATTCAATATGGCGTATATGGACTCGTGCCAATTCAATATGGTGGATCTGGACCCCAGCCAATTCAA
TATGGCGGACTTGGCACCATGCCAATTCAATATGGCGGACTTGGCACTGTGCCAACTGGGGAGGGGTCTA
CTTGGCACGGTGCCAAGTTTGAGGAGGGGTCTTGGCCCTGTGCCAAGTCCGCCATATTGAATTGGCATGG
TGCCAATAATGGCGGCCATATTGGCTATATGCCAGGATCAATATATAGGCAATATCCAATATGGCCCTAT
GCCAATATGGCTATTGGCCAGGTTCAATACTATGTATTGGCCCTATGCCATATAGTATTCCATATATGGG
TTTTCCTATTGACGTAGATAGCCCCTCCCAATGGGCGGTCCCATATACCATATATGGGGCTTCCTAATAC
CGCCCATAGCCACTCCCCCATTGACGTCAATGGTCTCTATATATGGTCTTTCCTATTGACGTCATATGGG
CGGTCCTATTGACGTATATGGCGCCTCCCCCATTGACGTCAATTACGGTAAATGGCCCGCCTGGCTCAAT
GCCCATTGACGTCAATAGGACCACCCACCATTGACGTCAATGGGATGGCTCATTGCCCATTCATATCCGT
TCTCACGCCCCCTATTGACGTCAATGACGGTAAATGGCCCACTTGGCAGTACATCAATATCTATTAATAG
TAACTTGGCAAGTACATTACTATTGGAAGGACGCCAGGGTACATTGGCAGTACTCCCATTGACGTCAATG
GCGGTAAATGGCCCGCGATGGCTGCCAAGTACATCCCCATTGACGTCAATGGGGAGGGGCAATGACGCAA
ATGGGCGTTCCATTGACGTAAATGGGCGGTAGGCGTGCCTAATGGGAGGTCTATATAAGCAATGCTCGTT
TAGGGAAC
Features (pLannotate 1.2.2; 15 found; start..end, strand, type, name):
     35..53      +  promoter       SP6 promoter: promoter for bacteriophage SP6 RNA polymerase
     94..1335    +  CDS            TARDBP: TADBP_HUMAN - Also known as TDP43. Experimental evidence at protein level: Swiss-Prot protein existence level 1. RNA-binding protein that is involved in various steps of RNA biogenesis and processing (PubMed:23519609). Preferentially binds, via its two RNA recognition motifs RRM1 and RRM2, to GU-repeats on RNA molecules predominantly localized within long introns and in the 3'UTR of mRNAs (PubMed:23519609, PubMed:24240615, PubMed:24464995). In turn, regulates the splicing of many non-coding and protein-coding RNAs including proteins involved in neuronal survival, as well as mRNAs that encode p
   1346..1363    -  promoter       T7 promoter (fragment): promoter for bacteriophage T7 RNA polymerase
   1368..1502    -  polyA_signal   SV40 poly(A) signal: SV40 polyadenylation signal
   1615..1633    -  promoter       T3 promoter: promoter for bacteriophage T3 RNA polymerase
   1678..1694    -  protein_bind   lac operator: The lac repressor binds to the lac operator to inhibit transcription in E. coli. This inhibition can be relieved by adding lactose or isopropyl-β-D-thiogalactopyranoside (IPTG). lac repressor encoded by lacI
   1702..1732    -  promoter       lac promoter: promoter for the E. coli lac operon
   1747..1768    -  protein_bind   CAP binding site: CAP binding activates transcription in the presence of cAMP. E. coli catabolite activator protein
   1781..1873    -  CDS            lacI (fragment): lac repressor; lacI; The lac repressor binds to the lac operator to inhibit transcription in E. coli. This inhibition can be relieved by adding lactose or isopropyl-β-D-thiogalactopyranoside (IPTG).
   2056..2644    -  rep_origin     ori: high-copy-number ColE1/pMB1/pBR322/pUC origin of replication
   2815..3675    -  CDS            AmpR: β-lactamase; bla; confers resistance to ampicillin, carbenicillin, and related antibiotics
   3676..3780    -  promoter       AmpR promoter: bla
   3833..4261    -  rep_origin     f1 ori (sequence partly withheld): f1 bacteriophage origin of replication; arrow indicates direction of (+) strand synthesis
   4266..4332    -  CDS            lacZα (fragment): LacZα fragment of β-galactosidase; lacZ fragment
   4335..5319    +  promoter       CMV IE94 promoter: enhancer/promoter region of simian cytomegalovirus major immediate early transcription unit IE94
