[The description below was written by a language model from this plasmid's Addgene catalogue record, the feature table of its GenBank file and pLannotate feature annotations shown in this document.]
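Description:
pCS2plus-TDP-43 is a roughly 5.3 kb circular plasmid built on the pCS2+ expression backbone (entered in the catalogue as "pC2+" and classed as a mammalian expression vector) carrying the human TARDBP coding sequence, which encodes the RNA-binding protein TDP-43 implicated in amyotrophic lateral sclerosis. It is maintained in E. coli at high copy through a ColE1/pUC-type origin and selected with ampicillin via the bla (AmpR) gene. An f1 origin is also present, along with residual lac promoter/operator, lacI and lacZα fragments left over from the parental cloning vector.

The TARDBP open reading frame sits immediately downstream of two promoters arranged in tandem: the simian cytomegalovirus IE94 enhancer/promoter, which can drive expression directly in vertebrate cells, and a bacteriophage SP6 promoter, which allows capped sense mRNA to be synthesised in vitro. An SV40 polyadenylation signal follows the insert, so transcripts from either route are polyadenylated. A partial T7 promoter just after the coding sequence and a T3 promoter beyond the poly(A) signal face the opposite direction; such promoters are the kind used for antisense transcription, though only a fragment of the T7 element is annotated.

No fluorescent protein fragment or epitope tag is annotated on the TDP-43 coding sequence, which appears to span only TARDBP itself. The stated purpose is to transcribe TDP-43 mRNA for injection into zebrafish embryos in bimolecular fluorescence complementation (BiFC) experiments studying aggregate formation in ALS. How an untagged construct serves those assays, for example as a control, is not specified in the record. The two sequence records differ by three nucleotides in length but agree on feature layout.
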