Addgene plasmid #162608: pCS2plus-TDP-43
Purpose: Allows for transcription of TDP-43 mRNA for injection into zebrafish embryos for BiFC assays
Depositing lab: Marco Morsch. Depositing organization: Macquarie University. Publication: In vivo Validation of Bimolecular Fluorescence Complementation (BiFC) to Investigate Aggregate Formation in Amyotrophic Lateral Sclerosis (ALS). Don EK, Maschirow A, Radford RAW, Scherer NM, Vidal-Itriago A, Hogan A, Maurel C, Formella I, Stoddart JJ, Hall TE, Lee A, Shi B, Cole NJ, Laird AS, Badrock AP, Chung RS, Morsch M. Mol Neurobiol. 2021 May;58(5):2061-2074. doi: 10.1007/s12035-020-02238-0. Epub 2021 Jan 7. PubMed 33415684.
Backbone
  Vector backbone: pC2+
  Vector type: Mammalian Expression
Growth in bacteria
  Bacterial resistance: Ampicillin, 100 μg/mL
  Growth temperature: 37°C
  Growth strain: DH5alpha
  Copy number: High Copy
Gene/Insert
  Gene/Insert name: TARDBP
  Species: H. sapiens (human)
  Entrez Gene: TARDBP (a.k.a. ALS10, TDP-43)
  Cloning method: Unknown
Terms and licenses: Academic/Nonprofit Terms; Industry Terms: Not Available to Industry
Depositor comments: Please visit https://www.biorxiv.org/content/10.1101/2020.10.08.330894v1 for bioRxiv preprint.
How to cite: pCS2plus-TDP-43 was a gift from Marco Morsch (Addgene plasmid # 162608 ; http://n2t.net/addgene:162608 ; RRID:Addgene_162608)
